>Addgene plasmid #133536 | pY71-tet.I.16 | addgene full sequence | sequence record 267163 | Addgene NGS Result
GCTACTAATACGACTCACTATAGGGCTTACCTCTTCAGAGTCCCTATCAGTGATAGAGAGTCACTGACCT
GACAAGCTGTCACCGGATGTGCTTTCCGGTCTGATGAGTCCGTGAGGACGAAACAGCCTCTACAAATAAT
TTTGTTTAATCTAGAGAAAGAGGAGAAATACTAGATGGAGAATTTATACTTCCAGAGTAGCAAAGGTGAA
GAACTGTTTACCGGCGTTGTGCCGATTCTGGTGGAACTGGATGGCGATGTGAACGGTCACAAATTCAGCG
TGCGTGGTGAAGGTGAAGGCGATGCCACGATTGGCAAACTGACGCTGAAATTTATCTGCACCACCGGCAA
ACTGCCGGTGCCGTGGCCGACGCTGGTGACCACCCTGACCTATGGCGTTCAGTGTTTTAGTCGCTATCCG
GATCACATGAAACGTCACGATTTCTTTAAATCTGCAATGCCGGAAGGCTATGTGCAGGAACGTACGATTA
GCTTTAAAGATGATGGCAAATATAAAACGCGCGCCGTTGTGAAATTTGAAGGCGATACCCTGGTGAACCG
CATTGAACTGAAAGGCACGGATTTTAAAGAAGATGGCAATATCCTGGGCCATAAACTGGAATACAACTTT
AATAGCCATAATGTTTATATTACGGCGGATAAACAGAAAAATGGCATCAAAGCGAATTTTACCGTTCGCC
ATAACGTTGAAGATGGCAGTGTGCAGCTGGCAGATCATTATCAGCAGAATACCCCGATTGGTGATGGTCC
GGTGCTGCTGCCGGATAATCATTATCTGAGCACGCAGACCGTTCTGTCTAAAGATCCGAACGAAAAACGG
GACCACATGGTTCTGCACGAATATGTGAATGCGGCAGGTATTACGTGGAGCCATCCGCAGTTCGAAAAAT
AATAAACAATAACTGAATAGGGATCCCGACTGGCGAGAGCCAGGTAACGAATGGATCCTTCAGCCAAAAA
ACTTAAGACCGCCGGTCTTGTCCACTACCTTGCAGTAATGCGGTGGACAGGATCGGCGGTTTTCTTTTCT
CTTCTCAAGCTGAAAGCCAATTCTGATTAGAAAAACTCATCGAGCATCAAATGAAACTGCAATTTATTCA
TATCAGGATTATCAATACCATATTTTTGAAAAAGCCGTTTCTGTAATGAAGGAGAAAACTCACCGAGGCA
GTTCCATAGGATGGCAAGATCCTGGTATCGGTCTGCGATTCCGACTCGTCCAACATCAATACAACCTATT
AATTTCCCCTCGTCAAAAATAAGGTTATCAAGTGAGAAATCACCATGAGTGACGACTGAATCCGGTGAGA
ATGGCAAAAGCTTATGCATTTCTTTCCAGACTTGTTCAACAGGCCAGCCATTACGCTCGTCATCAAAATC
ACTCGCATCAACCAAACCGTTATTCATTCGTGATTGCGCCTGAGCGAGACGAAATACGCGATCGCTGTTA
AAAGGACAATTACAAACAGGAATCGAATGCAACCGGCGCAGGAACACTGCCAGCGCATCAACAATATTTT
CACCTGAATCAGGATATTCTTCTAATACCTGGAATGCTGTTTTCCCGGGGATCGCAGTGGTGAGTAACCA
TGCATCATCAGGAGTACGGATAAAATGCTTGATGGTCGGAAGAGGCATAAATTCCGTCAGCCAGTTTAGT
CTGACCATCTCATCTGTAACATCATTGGCAACGCTACCTTTGCCATGTTTCAGAAACAACTCTGGCGCAT
CGGGCTTCCCATACAATCGATAGATTGTCGCACCTGATTGCCCGACATTATCGCGAGCCCATTTATACCC
ATATAAATCAGCATCCATGTTGGAATTTAATCGCGGCTTCGAGCAAGACGTTTCCCGTTGAATATGGCTC
ATAACACCCCTTGTATTACTGTTTATGTAAGCAGACAGTTTTATTGTTCATGATGATATATTTTTATCTT
GTGCAATGTAACATCAGAGATTTTGAGACACAACGTGAGATCAAAGGATCTTCTTGAGATCCTTTTTTTC
TGCGCGTAATCTGCTGCTTGCAAACAAAAAAACCACCGCTACCAGCGGTGGTTTGTTTGCCGGATCAAGA
GCTACCAACTCTTTTTCCGAAGGTAACTGGCTTCAGCAGAGCGCAGATACCAAATACTGTTCTTCTAGTG
TAGCCGTAGTTAGGCCACCACTTCAAGAACTCTGTAGCACCGCCTACATACCTCGCTCTGCTAATCCTGT
TACCAGTGGCTGCTGCCAGTGGCGATAAGTCGTGTCTTACCGGGTTGGACTCAAGACGATAGTTACCGGA
TAAGGCGCAGCGGTCGGGCTGAACGGGGGGTTCGTGCACACAGCCCAGCTTGGAGCGAACGACCTACACC
GAACTGAGATACCTACAGCGTGAGCTATGAGAAAGCGCCACGCTTCCCGAAGGGAGAAAGGCGGACAGGT
ATCCGGTAAGCGGCAGGGTCGGAACAGGAGAGCGCACGAGGGAGCTTCCAGGGGGAAACGCCTGGTATCT
TTATAGTCCTGTCGGGTTTCGCCACCTCTGACTTGAGCGTCGATTTTTGTGATGCTCGTCAGGGGGGCGG
AGCCTATGGAAAAACGCCAGATCTCGATCCCGCG
Features (pLannotate 1.2.2; 7 found; start..end, strand, type, name):
      6..24      +  promoter       T7 promoter: promoter for bacteriophage T7 RNA polymerase
     41..59      +  promoter       PLtetO-1 promoter (fragment): modified phage lambda PL promoter with tet operator sites (Lutz and Bujard, 1997)
     77..126     +  misc_RNA       sTRSV HHRz: hammerhead ribozyme from the tobacco ringspot virus satellite RNA (Khvorova et al., 2003)
    199..882     +  CDS            Trp-less GFP: Trp-less GFP is a fluorescent protein published in 2012, derived from Aequorea victoria.
    886..908     +  CDS            Strep-Tag II (fragment): peptide that binds Strep-Tactin®, an engineered form of streptavidin
   1077..1892    -  CDS            KanR: aminoglycoside phosphotransferase; aph(3')-Ia; confers resistance to kanamycin in bacteria or G418 (Geneticin®) in eukaryotes
   2014..2602    +  rep_origin     ori: high-copy-number ColE1/pMB1/pBR322/pUC origin of replication
