[The description below was written by a language model from this plasmid's Addgene catalogue record and pLannotate feature annotations shown in this document.]
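Description:
pY71-tet.I.16 is a small (about 2.6 kb) bacterial expression plasmid built on the compact pY71 backbone. It is propagated in E. coli through a ColE1/pUC-type origin of replication, which the annotation labels high-copy although the catalogue lists copy number as unknown. Selection is with kanamycin, through an aminoglycoside phosphotransferase (KanR) gene encoded on the opposite strand from the reporter.

The payload is a synthetic reporter cassette in which superfolder GFP is transcribed from a bacteriophage T7 promoter that has been made repressible by a tet operator. According to the record, the tetO sequence lies 19 bp downstream of the promoter start site. The automated annotation detects this operator as a short fragment of the PLtetO-1 promoter just after the T7 promoter, which is best read as the operator alone rather than a second functional promoter. Downstream sits a hammerhead ribozyme derived from the tobacco ringspot virus satellite RNA. Such elements are commonly used to cleave off the 5′ leader so that the operator region does not affect translation, though the record does not state this purpose. The fluorescent protein ORF was matched by the annotation tool to a GFP variant, whereas the catalogue identifies it as sfGFP. It is followed by a C-terminal Strep-tag II, and the catalogue also lists an N-terminal TEV site on the backbone, which the feature table does not annotate.

The associated study characterised engineered T7-based transcription regulation by cell-free protein synthesis. In this construct, sfGFP fluorescence reports how strongly TetR binding at this operator position represses T7 RNA polymerase-driven expression. The name suggests it is one member of a series, but the record does not describe the others.
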