Addgene plasmid #133536: pY71-tet.I.16
Purpose: sfGFP driven by a T7 promoter with the tetO sequence 19 bp downstream from the promoter start site
Depositing lab: Richard Murray. Depositing organization: California Institute of Technology. Publication: A method for cost-effective and rapid characterization of engineered T7-Based transcription factors by cell-free protein synthesis reveals insights into the regulation of T7 Rna polymerase-driven expression. McManus JB, Lux MW, Murray RM, Emanuel PA. Arch Biochem Biophys. 2019 Jul 18. pii: S0003-9861(19)30288-7. doi: 10.1016/j.abb.2019.07.010. PubMed 31326518.
Backbone
  Vector backbone: PY71
  Backbone size w/o insert (bp): 1549
  Vector type: Bacterial Expression
Growth in bacteria
  Bacterial resistance: Kanamycin, 50 μg/mL
  Growth temperature: 37°C
  Growth strain: DH5alpha
  Copy number: Unknown
Gene/Insert
  Gene/Insert name: sfGFP (alt names: T7 promoter; tetO)
  Species: Synthetic
  Insert size (bp): 1071
  Mutation: WT
  Promoter: T7
  Tag / fusion protein: TEV site (N terminal on backbone); Strep tag (C terminal on backbone)
  Cloning method: Gibson Cloning
  Sequencing primers: 5′ TTGTGATGCTCGTCAGGG; 3′ CTGCCTCGGTGAGTTTTC
Terms and licenses: Academic/Nonprofit Terms; Industry Terms: Not Available to Industry
How to cite: pY71-tet.I.16 was a gift from Richard Murray (Addgene plasmid # 133536 ; http://n2t.net/addgene:133536 ; RRID:Addgene_133536)
